>Addgene plasmid #99074 | pRRG757-smedwi-1 | addgene full sequence | sequence record 191872 | Addgene NGS Result
AGGATCTTCTTGAGATCCTTTTTTTCTGCGCGTAATCTGCTGCTTGCAAACAAAAAAACCACCGCTACCA
GCGGTGGTTTGTTTGCCGGATCAAGAGCTACCAACTCTTTTTCCGAAGGTAACTGGCTTCAGCAGAGCGC
AGATACCAAATACTGTTCTTCTAGTGTAGCCGTAGTTAGGCCACCACTTCAAGAACTCTGTAGCACCGCC
TACATACCTCGCTCTGCTAATCCTGTTACCAGTGGCTGCTGCCAGTGGCGATAAGTCGTGTCTTACCGGG
TTGGACTCAAGACGATAGTTACCGGATAAGGCGCAGCGGTCGGGCTGAACGGGGGGTTCGTGCACACAGC
CCAGCTTGGAGCGAACGACCTACACCGAACTGAGATACCTACAGCGTGAGCTATGAGAAAGCGCCACGCT
TCCCGAAGGGAGAAAGGCGGACAGGTATCCGGTAAGCGGCAGGGTCGGAACAGGAGAGCGCACGAGGGAG
CTTCCAGGGGGAAACGCCTGGTATCTTTATAGTCCTGTCGGGTTTCGCCACCTCTGACTTGAGCGTCGAT
TTTTGTGATGCTCGTCAGGGGGGCGGAGCCTATGGAAAAACGCCAGCAACGCGGCCTTTTTACGGTTCCT
GGCCTTTTGCTGGCCTTTTGCTCACATGTTCTTTCCTGCGTTATCCCCTGATTCTGTGGATAACCGTATT
ACCGCCTTTGAGTGAGCTGATACCGCTCGCCGCAGCCGAACGACCGAGCGCAGCGAGTCAGTGAGCGAGG
AAGCACGCGTCAAAAAACCCCTCAAGACCCGTTTAGAGGCCCCAAGGGGTTATGCTAGGCGCGCCGGATC
CTAATACGACTCACTATAGGGAGATTTAGGTGACACTATAGAAGTGACCTTCGTTCCTAAAGGCACAGCT
CATCGTTTTGGTGTACTGGTTGTTGATCGAAACCCTAGTCACTTCAACAATTTTATTGAAGATGTTAAAA
GAGAAATAGGAAGATTAAGAATCAATTACACAATGGACAGTATTTCTTCATGTCGATCCAATGAAGTTGA
AGACGCTTTAACAGATTTTATTCGTGTAAGCAAGGTACATATGGCATTAGTGTTCATTCCTGATGATAAA
GTTTACGCAAAAGTAAAGAATTTTACAATGTCTACAGGTCTATTGACTCAGTGTGTGACGCAGAGAAACG
GAAGTAATAGAGATGATCGACGTCGTAAAACGGTTGCAGATAAATCAGTTATGCAAATGTTTTCTAAATT
AGGATACGACCCATGGGGTATTAATCTTAAAATGGCACCGACTATGATTGTAGGATTGGATACTTTTCAT
AGTAAAACCGGTAAAAGATCTGTTCAAGCATCCGTATTTTCAATTAGTGCCAAATTTTCTCAGTATATCA
GTTTTGTCAATTCATCTAAAGGTAAAAATGAATTTCACGAAAATTTGGGCAAAAACTTCCTAACGGCCCT
TACAACATTCCAAAACAAATTTAACACTATGCCTCTTCGTTTGATTATTTATCGTGACGGTGTTGGAGAT
TCACAGTTAGCATTTACCAAAAAGTTCGAAACTGATGCTGTTATGAAAATGATAGAGAAAATTTACGAAA
ATCAAACTTTGCCCCAAATTATTTATGTTGTGGTTAAGAAGAGAATTAGTGTTAAATTTTTCAAAGATGG
GGCTAATCCAAAAGGTCTCCCTTTAGTGAGGGTTAATTCTCCCTATAGTGAGTCGTATTAGGATCCGGCG
CGCCTAGCATAACCCCTTGGGGCCTCTAAACGGGTCTTGAGGGGTTTTTTGACGCGTCGATTTCGGCCTA
TTGGTTAAAAAATGAGCTGATTTAACAAAAATTTAACGCGAATTTTAACAAAATTCAGGGCGCAAGGGCT
GCTAAAGGAAGCGGAACACGTAGAAAGCCAGTCCGCAGAAACGGTGCTGACCCCGGATGAATGTCAGCTA
CTGGGCTATCTGGACAAGGGAAAACGCAAGCGCAAAGAGAAAGCAGGTAGCTTGCAGTGGGCTTACATGG
CGATAGCTAGACTGGGCGGTTTTATGGACAGCAAGCGAACCGGAATTGCCAGCTGGGGCGCCCTCTGGTA
AGGTTGGGAAGCCCTGCAAAGTAAACTGGATGGCTTTCTTGCCGCCAATGATCTGATGGCGCAGGGGATC
AAGATCTGATCAAGAGACAGGATGAGGATCGTTTCGCATGATTGAACAAGATGGATTGCACGCAGGTTCT
CCGGCCGCTTGGGTGGAGAGGCTATTCGGCTATGACTGGGCACAACAGACAATCGGCTGCTCTGATGCCG
CCGTGTTCCGGCTGTCAGCGCAGGGGCGCCCGGTTCTTTTTGTCAAGACCGACCTGTCCGGTGCCCTGAA
TGAACTGCAGGACGAGGCAGCGCGGCTATCGTGGCTGGCCACGACGGGCGTTCCTTGCGCAGCTGTGCTC
GACGTTGTCACTGAAGCGGGAAGGGACTGGCTGCTATTGGGCGAAGTGCCGGGGCAGGATCTCCTGTCAT
CCCACCTTGCTCCTGCCGAGAAAGTATCCATCATGGCTGATGCAATGCGGCGGCTGCATACGCTTGATCC
GGCTACCTGCCCATTCGACCACCAAGCGAAACATCGCATCGAGCGAGCACGTACTCGGATGGAAGCCGGT
CTTGTCGATCAGGATGATCTGGACGAAGAGCATCAGGGGCTCGCGCCAGCCGAACTGTTCGCCAGGCTCA
AGGCGCGCATGCCCGACGGCGAGGATCTCGTCGTGACCCATGGCGATGCCTGCTTGCCGAATATCATGGT
GGAAAATGGCCGCTTTTCTGGATTCATCGACTGTGGCCGGCTGGGTGTGGCGGACCGCTATCAGGACATA
GCGTTGGCTACCCGTGATATTGCTGAAGAGCTTGGCGGCGAATGGGCTGACCGCTTCCTCGTGCTTTACG
GTATCGCCGCTCCCGATTCGCAGCGCATCGCCTTCTATCGCCTTCTTGACGAGTTCTTCTGAATTGAAAA
AGGAAGAGTATGAGTATTCAACATTTCCGTGTCGCCCTTATTCCCTTTTTTGCGGCATTTTGCCTTCCTG
TTTTTGCTCACCCAGAAACGCTGGTGAAAGTAAAAGATGCTGAAGATCAGTTGGGTGCACGAGTGGGTTA
CATCGAACTGGATCTCAACAGCGGTAAGATCCTTGAGAGTTTTCGCCCCGAAGAACGTTTTCCAATGATG
AGCACTTTTAAAGTTCTGCTATGTGGCGCGGTATTATCCCGTATTGACGCCGGGCAAGAGCAACTCGGTC
GCCGCATACACTATTCTCAGAATGACTTGGTTGAGTACTCACCAGTCACAGAAAAGCATCTTACGGATGG
CATGACAGTAAGAGAATTATGCAGTGCTGCCATAACCATGAGTGATAACACTGCGGCCAACTTACTTCTG
ACAACGATCGGAGGACCGAAGGAGCTAACCGCTTTTTTGCACAACATGGGGGATCATGTAACTCGCCTTG
ATCGTTGGGAACCGGAGCTGAATGAAGCCATACCAAACGACGAGCGTGACACCACGATGCCTGTAGCAAT
GGCAACAACGTTGCGCAAACTATTAACTGGCGAACTACTTACTCTAGCTTCCCGGCAACAATTAATAGAC
TGGATGGAGGCGGATAAAGTTGCAGGACCACTTCTGCGCTCGGCCCTTCCGGCTGGCTGGTTTATTGCTG
ATAAATCTGGAGCCGGTGAGCGTGGGTCTCGCGGTATCATTGCAGCACTGGGGCCAGATGGTAAGCCCTC
CCGTATCGTAGTTATCTACACGACGGGGAGCCAGGCAACTATGGATGAACGAAATAGACAGATCGCTGAG
ATAGGTGCCTCACTGATTAAGCATTGGTAACTGTCAGACCAAGTTTACTCATATATACTTTAGATTGATT
TAAAACTTCATTTTTAATTTAAAAGGATCTAGGTGAAGATCCTTTTTGATAATCTCATGACCAAAATCCC
TTAACGTGAGTTTTCGTTCCACTGAGCGTCAGACCCCGTAGAAAAGATCAA
Features (pLannotate 1.2.2; 13 found; start..end, strand, type, name):
     10..598     +  rep_origin     ori: high-copy-number ColE1/pMB1/pBR322/pUC origin of replication
    781..828     -  terminator     T7 terminator: transcription terminator for bacteriophage T7 RNA polymerase
    842..860     +  promoter       T7 promoter: promoter for bacteriophage T7 RNA polymerase
    864..882     +  promoter       SP6 promoter: promoter for bacteriophage SP6 RNA polymerase
    881..1690    +  CDS            wi-1 (fragment): PIWI1_SCHMD - Experimental evidence at transcript level: Swiss-Prot protein existence level 2. From Schmidtea mediterranea (Freshwater planarian flatworm).
   1700..1718    -  promoter       T3 promoter: promoter for bacteriophage T3 RNA polymerase
   1722..1740    -  promoter       T7 promoter: promoter for bacteriophage T7 RNA polymerase
   1754..1801    +  terminator     T7 terminator: transcription terminator for bacteriophage T7 RNA polymerase
   1808..1874    +  rep_origin     M13 ori (fragment): M13 bacteriophage origin of replication; arrow indicates direction of (+) strand synthesis
   1877..2176    +  CDS            tnpA (fragment): TN5P_ECOLX - Also known as tnp. Experimental evidence at protein level: Swiss-Prot protein existence level 1. Mediates transposition of transposon Tn5 by a 'cut and paste' mechanism. First, the monomeric transposase binds the 19 bp inverted DNA repeats flanking the transposon. Then, dimerization of the DNA- bound transposase creates a synaptic DNA complex. After nicking of the first DNA strand, excision of the transposon proceeds through a series of intermediates. The transposase then mediates the insertion of the transposon at a new site by strand transfer. The activity of the wild- type tran
   2208..2999    +  CDS            neo: KKA2_KLEPN - Also known as kan, nptII. Experimental evidence at protein level: Swiss-Prot protein existence level 1. Resistance to kanamycin, neomycin, paromomycin, ribostamycin, butirosin and gentamicin B. From Klebsiella pneumoniae.
   3003..3019    +  promoter       AmpR promoter (fragment): bla
   3020..3880    +  CDS            AmpR: β-lactamase; bla; confers resistance to ampicillin, carbenicillin, and related antibiotics
