[The description below was written by a language model from this plasmid's Addgene catalogue record and pLannotate feature annotations shown in this document.]
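Description:
pRRG757-smedwi-1 is a bacterial in vitro transcription template carrying a fragment of the Schmidtea mediterranea gene Smedwi-1, built for making double-stranded RNA and riboprobes against this planarian PIWI-family transcript. The backbone is pJC53.2, a T/A cloning vector designed for dsRNA production and for generating sense and antisense probes. It is maintained in E. coli at high copy from a ColE1/pUC-type origin and is selected with both ampicillin and kanamycin, consistent with the annotated β-lactamase and neo (nptII) coding sequences. The feature table also picks up a short M13 origin fragment and a fragment of Tn5 transposase upstream of neo; these are most likely backbone remnants rather than functional elements. The sequenced plasmid is about 4.0 kb, matching the stated backbone plus an insert of roughly 800 bp.

The insert is a PCR-amplified partial cDNA, annotated as a fragment of the wi-1 (PIWI1) coding sequence, placed between Eam1105I-generated overhang sites that were destroyed on cloning. It sits within a nested, convergent promoter arrangement. An outer pair of T7 promoters faces inward from both sides, each backed by a T7 terminator on the far side, so T7 RNA polymerase can transcribe both strands to yield complementary RNAs that anneal into dsRNA for RNA interference. Inside these lie an SP6 promoter on one flank and a T3 promoter on the other, allowing strand-specific transcription. Here SP6 reads in the annotated sense direction and T3 in the antisense direction, the latter giving the probe suited to in situ hybridization. There is no promoter for expression in animal cells and no tag or reporter, as the plasmid serves purely as an RNA synthesis template.
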