Addgene plasmid #99074: pRRG757-smedwi-1
Purpose: dsRNA and riboprobe synthesis for Schmidtea mediterranea Smedwi-1
Depositing lab: Phillip Newmark. Depositing organization: University of Illinois at Urbana-Champaign. Publication: Follistatin antagonizes activin signaling and acts with notum to direct planarian head regeneration. Roberts-Galbraith RH, Newmark PA. Proc Natl Acad Sci U S A. 2013 Jan 22;110(4):1363-8. doi: 10.1073/pnas.1214053110. Epub 2013 Jan 7. PubMed 23297191.
Backbone
  Vector backbone: pJC53.2
  Backbone manufacturer: Phillip Newmark (Addgene plasmid # 26536)
  Backbone size w/o insert (bp): 3240
  Vector type: T/A Cloning Vector for dsRNA generation and the generation of sense and anti-sense probes
Growth in bacteria
  Bacterial resistance: Ampicillin and Kanamycin, 100 & 50 μg/mL
  Growth temperature: 37°C
  Growth strain: DH5alpha
  Copy number: High Copy
Gene/Insert
  Gene/Insert name: Smedwi-1 in situ probe (alt names: DQ186985.1 (Genbank); dd_Smed_v6_659_0_1)
  Species: Schmidtea mediterranea
  Insert size (bp): 799
  Cloning method: Restriction Enzyme; 5′ cloning site Eam1105I (destroyed during cloning); 3′ cloning site Eam1105I (destroyed during cloning)
  Sequencing primers: 5′ Sp6; 3′ T3
Terms and licenses: Academic/Nonprofit Terms; Industry Terms: Not Available to Industry
Depositor comments: Cloning primers: F-CGTTCCTAAAGGCACAGCTC, R-TTGGATTAGCCCCATCTTTG
How to cite: pRRG757-smedwi-1 was a gift from Phillip Newmark (Addgene plasmid # 99074 ; http://n2t.net/addgene:99074 ; RRID:Addgene_99074)
